Addgene plasmid #225597: pGEL1026
Purpose: (Empty Backbone) The STU backbone vector for rice genome editing is based on Mb3Cas12a-R (D172R)
Depositing lab: Yong Zhang. Depositing organization: Southwest University (SWU). Publication: PAM-relaxed and temperature-tolerant CRISPR-Mb3Cas12a single transcript unit systems for efficient singular and multiplexed genome editing in rice, maize, and tomato. Liu S, He Y, Fan T, Zhu M, Qi C, Ma Y, Yang M, Yang L, Tang X, Zhou J, Zhong Z, An X, Qi Y, Zhang Y. Plant Biotechnol J. 2024 Oct 10. doi: 10.1111/pbi.14486. PubMed 39387219.
Backbone
  Vector backbone: pTrans210
  Vector type: CRISPR
  Selectable markers: Hygromycin
Growth in bacteria
  Bacterial resistance: Kanamycin, 50 μg/mL
  Growth temperature: 37°C
  Growth strain: ccdB Survival
  Copy number: Unknown
Terms and licenses: Academic/Nonprofit Terms; Industry Terms: Not Available to Industry
How to cite: pGEL1026 was a gift from Yong Zhang (Addgene plasmid # 225597 ; http://n2t.net/addgene:225597 ; RRID:Addgene_225597)
