[The description below was written by a language model from this plasmid's Addgene catalogue record and pLannotate feature annotations shown in this document.]
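Description:
pGEL1026 is an empty-backbone T-DNA binary vector for CRISPR genome editing in rice, built on pTrans210 and carrying the Mb3Cas12a-R nuclease variant (D172R) in a single transcript unit (STU) arrangement, in which nuclease and guide RNA are produced from one Pol II transcript. It replicates in E. coli through a ColE1/pMB1-type origin (with the bom site and a rop fragment) and is selected with kanamycin via an aphA-3 KanR gene. The pVS1 oriV, RepA and StaA functions provide replication and stable maintenance in Agrobacterium, the usual delivery route for vectors of this type.

Between the nopaline-type right and left border repeats, the annotated elements are consistent with a reverse-strand expression unit running from the maize polyubiquitin (Ubi) promoter to the Arabidopsis HSP18.2 terminator. The roughly 4 kb stretch downstream of the Ubi promoter has no annotated feature. It presumably holds the Mb3Cas12a-R coding sequence named in the catalogue entry, but the feature table does not confirm this. Near the terminator end lie a hammerhead ribozyme fragment, of the kind used to process guide RNAs out of a longer transcript, a small PDK intron fragment, and a ccdB toxin gene with a partial ccdA. The ccdB cassette most likely acts as a counter-selectable placeholder that is replaced when crRNA sequences are cloned in, which explains propagation in a ccdB-tolerant strain; the record does not state the cloning sites or method. A separate cassette, with an enhanced CaMV 35S promoter driving HygR and ending in a CaMV poly(A) signal, gives hygromycin selection of transformed plant cells. According to the associated publication title, the system is intended for singular and multiplexed editing with relaxed PAM requirements and temperature tolerance.
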