Features (pLannotate 1.2.2; 19 found; start..end, strand, type, name):
    199..223     -  misc_feature   RB T-DNA repeat: right border repeat from nopaline C58 T-DNA
    244..492     -  terminator     HSP terminator: efficient transcription terminator from the Arabidopsis thaliana heat shock protein 18.2 gene (Nagaya et al., 2010)
    582..647     +  intron         PDK intron (fragment): pdk; modified pyruvate orthophosphate dikinase intron from Flaveria trinervia 3.0
    738..896     +  CDS            ccdA (fragment): CCDA_ECO57 - Also known as H, letA. Experimental evidence at protein level: Swiss-Prot protein existence level 1. Antitoxin component of a type II toxin-antitoxin (TA) system which inhibits the post-segregational killing (PSK) of plasmid-free cells, also referred to as a plasmid addiction system. Binds to and blocks the activity of CcdB; will also remove bound CcdB protein from the CcdB-GyrA complex by forming a CcdA-CcdB complex, a process termed rejuvenation. Functions as a transcriptional corepressor for the ccdAB operon, repression also requires CcdB (By similarity). From Escherichia coli
    901..1203    +  CDS            ccdB: CCDB_ECOLI - Also known as G, letB, letD. Experimental evidence at protein level: Swiss-Prot protein existence level 1. Toxic component of a type II toxin-antitoxin (TA) system, functioning in plasmid maintainence. Responsible for the post- segregational killing (PSK) of plasmid-free cells, also referred to as a plasmid addiction system. Half-life of over 2 hours. Cell killing by CcdB is accompanied by filamentation, defects in chromosome and plasmid segregation, defects in cell division, formation of anucleate cells, decreased DNA synthesis and plasmid loss. Interferes with the activity of DN
   1247..1270    -  misc_RNA       sTRSV HHRz (fragment): hammerhead ribozyme from the tobacco ringspot virus satellite RNA (Khvorova et al., 2003)
   5261..7251    -  promoter       Ubi promoter: maize polyubiquitin gene promoter
   7331..8007    +  promoter       CaMV 35S promoter (enhanced): cauliflower mosaic virus 35S promoter with a duplicated enhancer region
   8046..9056    +  CDS            HygR: aminoglycoside phosphotransferase from E. coli; aph(4)-Ia; confers resistance to hygromycin
   9097..9271    +  polyA_signal   CaMV poly(A) signal: cauliflower mosaic virus polyadenylation signal
   9349..9373    -  misc_feature   LB T-DNA repeat: left border repeat from nopaline C58 T-DNA
   9798..10592   +  CDS            KanR: aminoglycoside phosphotransferase; aphA-3; confers resistance to kanamycin
  10679..11267   +  rep_origin     ori: high-copy-number ColE1/pMB1/pBR322/pUC origin of replication
  11453..11593   -  misc_feature   bom: basis of mobility region from pBR322
  11685..11724   -  CDS            rop (fragment): Rop protein, which maintains plasmids at low copy number; rop
  11927..12121   -  rep_origin     pVS1 oriV: origin of replication for the Pseudomonas plasmid pVS1 (Heeb et al., 2000)
  12187..13260   -  CDS            pVS1 RepA: replication protein from the Pseudomonas plasmid pVS1 (Heeb et al., 2000)
  13689..14318   -  CDS            pVS1 StaA: stability protein from the Pseudomonas plasmid pVS1 (Heeb et al., 2000)
  14878..15279   -  CDS            Y4CG_SINFN (fragment): Protein inferred from homology: Swiss-Prot protein existence level 3. From Sinorhizobium fredii (strain NBRC 101917 / NGR234).
>Addgene plasmid #225597 | pGEL1026 | addgene full sequence | sequence record 456263 | Addgene NGS Result
CGACATGTCGTTTTCAGAAGACGGCTGCACTGAACGTCAGAAGCCGACTGCACTATAGCAGCGGAGGGGT
TGGATCAAAGTACTTTGATCCCGAGGGGAACCCTGTGGTTGGCATGCACATACAAATGGACGAACGGATA
AACCTTTTCACGCCCTTTTAAATATCCGATTATTCTAATAAACGCTCTTTTCTCTTAGGTTTACCCGCCA
ATATATCCTGTCAAACACTGATAGTTTGAGCTCCTTATCTTTAATCATATTCCATAGTCCATACCATAGC
ACATACAGTAGTTATATGCTGCAGAAGAGATCCAACAAAACATTCACAATGGATTATAGAAACATTTGTT
TATTCATTATAATGTGATCTTACATTCATTTAATATTAGAAAAAGCCACAAATTCATAACACAACAAGCC
AAGAAAAAAACACAAACTTAAGCACACAAGCTTTTTATTTGACACACCAAATATTTCATCTTCATCTTCA
TATTCTAGACTCGAGTGTCCCATTCGCCATGCCGAAGCATGTTGCCCAGCCGGCGCCAGCGAGGAGGCTG
GGACCATGCCGGCCTGAGACCAAGCCAGATAACAGTATGCGTATTTGCGCGCTGATTTTTGCGGTATAAG
AATATATACTGATATGTATACCCGAAGTATGTCAAAAAGAGGTATGCTATGAAGCAGCGTATTACAGTGA
CAGTTGACAGCGACAGCTATCAGTTGCTCAAGGCATATATGATGTCAATATCTCCGGTCTGGTAAGCACA
ACCATGCAGAATGAAGCCCGTCGTCTGCGTGCCGAACGCTGGAAAGCGGAAAATCAGGAAGGGATGGCTG
AGGTCGCCCGGTTTATTGAAATGAACGGCTCTTTTGCTGACGAGAACAGGGGCTGGTGAAATGCAGTTTA
AGGTTTACACCTATAAAAGAGAGAGCCGTTATCGTCTGTTTGTGGATGTACAGAGTGATATTATTGACAC
TCCCGGGCGACGGATGGTGATCCCCCTGGCCAGTGCACGTCTGCTGTCAGATAAAGTCTCCCGTGAACTT
TACCCGGTGGTGCATATCGGGGATGAAAGCTGGCGCATGATGACCACCGATATGGCCAGTGTGCCGGTTT
CCGTTATCGGGGAAGAAGTGGCTGATCTCAGCCACCGCGAAAATGACATCAAAAACGCCATTAACCTGAT
GTTCTGGGGAATATAAGGTCTCCATCTACCATAGTAGAAATTAGACGAGCTTACTCGTTTCGTCCTCACG
GACTCATCAGTAATTTTTTTTTTTTTTTTTTTTTTTTTTTTTTTTTTTTTTTTTTTTTTTTTTTTTTTTT
TTTTTTTTTTTTTTTTTTTTTTTTTTTTTTTTTTCACTTCTTTTTCTTAGCCTGTCCGGCCTTTTTGGTG
GCAGCAGGACGCTTGCGGTTCTGCGCGAAATTCAGCCATGTCTGATTGTCAATGGCGAGCTTCACCTTGT
TCAGATCGTCTGAGTTCTTGAGCTCATTCAGGAGCCACAGGCCCTTGAGGGCAATGTGGTATGCGCCGTT
GGCATCCGCATTCTGTGGCTGTGTATCATCGGCCAGTGCTGAATTGAAGAAGACGCCCTCATCGTTGGCC
ACAGGAGAGAGGATGAAATCCTCGTCGCTGGAGGCGTTTGAGTACCTGAGGGCCAGGAGTGTCTTCAGGA
GGTACATCAGAGACTTATGGAACTCCTTGTCATTGTTCTGGCAGATATCCATGACGAGATTTGGCTGCTT
GTCGTTAATGTGGTACCGGGTGAACAGTGACTTGAGCTCATCATTGACGTTCACGCCGATTGTCGCGCCC
TTATTCTGGTTGGCGGTCTTGTCGTACACGTAGCGCTTATCGCCATGGCTGCAAATCTTCCAGATCTGCC
TGGAATTCTTCGCCTTGTCGTTGAACTTGGCGTAATCAATGTGGAACTCGAAGTAGCCCCGGTCCGCATT
GTAGCAGATCTTATCGAACTTGCCGAAGAACGCCTGAGACTGGGCAATGTTCTCGTAGCGAGGCTTCAGG
AGGTCCACGAAGCCTGTCTCCGGATCAATCTTTGAGGTGTTCCAGGCAGGCACGTAGAAGAGGAAGCCGG
TCTGCTTGCCGATAGACTTCAGGTCTGTGAAATTGTTGGTCAGCTGGAGCGCATTCTTGTATGAGCCGAT
CTCATCGTCGGCCTTATCCTTCAGGACGAGGTGGTTGAGCTTCTTAATCAGCGCATTCTCGAAGTTCTGG
TAGATCTGCTTCTCCACCTTGAACCTGCCCCGCTTGAAGCCGAAATTCAGGTCCTCGAGGACCACAATGG
CGTTGTACTTCAGCATGAGCTGGCTGATCTGATGGACCACGTGAGAGAGGTAGCCTGACTTCAGCTCCTT
GATTGTCTCGATCTCGCCCCATCCCACCCGGGCATTGAGCCTCTCAATCTCCCTCTTGTCCAGGATCTTA
TGGTATGGTGTGGTCATCTGTGTGCCATTCGCAGAGGCTGTGGTGATATCGTTGAGTGACCTCTGCTCCA
GAATCTCGCCCTTAGAATTGATGACGGTGAGGTACAGGAGGTGCCTCTCGCCGCGATCAATTCCAATGAC
GTTCACCTCATCGTACTGCTGGATTGACTGGTTCACCTTCTTATTGAACTCCTTAATTGTCATGCCCTGG
ACGCCGAAATTCATGGTGATCGGCACATGGAGCATGAACTTATCCTGTGTGTACCGCTTATCCTTAATGA
TGTCGTAGACGAACTGGCGCTTCTTCGGGTTGTCAGGATTCTTGTTCTCGAGCACCTCGCCGGCCCTGTG
AATTGTTGTCTCGTTCATATCCAGGGACGCCTTCCGGTAGAAAATCTCGGCCTCGCCGTTGAGCTTGTAG
ATAGGATTCACGAGGTTGTCCTCGCTGAACAGCGCCTTGAAGTACAGGGTATGGAGATTAGGCTTGCCGT
GGGCCTTTGGGGAGAAATCCTTGTTGTAGATCTGGAACAGGTAGAGCTGGCCCTGCTCGACGAGCTCATT
AATGTAATCGGCGTTGATGTCCACGAACTTCACCTGGTAGCCCTGTGGCTCCACCTCGCGGTAGAAATCG
CTGAGGTCCTGGTAAGATGATGTTGGGGAGAACTTGAAGCCGAAATGCTGCCACTCCGGGTGCTTATTAA
TGCCCGCCTTGAAGAAGTCGATGAGGGCATGGCAATCCTTCAGATTGAAGTTGTCGCCCTTCTTGTGGGT
GCCCTGCGCGTACTTGTCCAGGAGCTCGGCGCTAGGATTGTAGTAATCGAGGTTGGACTTCGCGAAGAAC
ACCTTTGGCAGCATCTTGTTTGGGCCCGGCAGGAGCTTGTAGATCATCTTCTGGTAGACGCTCTTGCCTG
TATTCGGGGCGTTGTCGAACACCTTCTTGTGCGCCTTATCCAGGAGGGCGAGGTAGTAGCAGCCGTCCTT
CTGCAGGATGACGCCGAAATTATCCTTCTCCTTGTTCAGGTCCCAGCCATTCAGGAGTGTCGGATTGCCG
AAGTTGAGCTTGTACTTCTCGGTAGAGAAAGGCTTCTGTGAGAGGTAATCGCGCACCTTGTTGTACAGGG
TCGCGATCTTGGCGAGCTCGTCGTACAGCGCGCCGAACTCGCCGTAGAAGTTGCCATCCTGATTATGGAG
TGTGGTCTTTGTGGTCAGGAGCTTCGCGAAGTGGGCGACATTGAGGGCGTTGTCCAGGAGTTCCTTCAGC
TGCCGAATCTCTGGAGACTTATCGGACTTGATCTTTGGCAGGGCCCTCTCGCCGGCCGGGCGCTCCCGCT
CGAGGAAGCCCTTGATTGTGCTATGATTGTTGTGAATCTTCTGGATTGGGTTGTCCACGCCGGCGAGGCC
ATGCTTGAAGTACTGTCCCAGCTTGCCGGCCTGCACTGACTCATCGTCATGCCTGGCGGTGTAGTGCTCA
ATGGCCTGCTCCAGGCTGGCCAGTGAGTGCACTCCCTTAATGAACTTGTCCTTCTCCTTTGTGAGCTTCG
CCTTGGCGTTATCGGTCTTCGCCTTGGCGAAGCGCTCGTTGAACTCCGGATTGACCACATCGACGTAGTA
TCCATCCAGCACCCTGCCCAGGAGGGCGAAATCGCCGAAGGCCTGCTTGCTCAGCTCATTGAGGTTCTTG
TACTCGACGTAGATGCCGTCCTTCTGGTAATCGTCGAAGCCATCGAAGAGGGACTGGACCTTCGCGAACA
CGTCGGCGTAATGCCGGTAGAACTCGTTGACCGCCTGGCACACCTCGCTATCGTCGGCGAACTTGCTTGG
GAGGAAGGACACGCCCATGCCATCGGACAGAATCTGCTTGTGCAGCGGGCGGAGCTTGGCGATCCTCTCA
GACTTATGGCAGTGCTGGTTATGGTGTGAATTGATGAGCTCGTTAATGCCCTGGATCTTGCGGCTGCCGG
CCTCTCCTGAAATGCCGCCCAGGAGTGTATTGTAGGCGGTGATGCCCTCCTGTGTCAGGAGCTTATGGTA
GCCGTCGAGGTGAGACGCCAGTGAGACATCGAGGCCGCTGGCTGTGAGCTCGTTAATGATCTGGTCGTAC
AGCGCGGAATGCTTCTGCTTAATGGTGGCCAGGATCTGGAGATTATCAATGAACCTCGGGAGGTTCTCAT
GAATCAGCCGGTACGCGATGGCGGTGTGCTTATCCTCGTCAGAGTACATATTCTTCCTGTTCCTGTGGAA
GCCTGTGAAGTAGGTTGAGAACTTCTCGAAATGCGCCAGGTGGGCGAGCTTAGGGCTGGACTCTCCCTCC
TGGGCAATCACGAACTTGGCCAGATCGCCGAGCTCCTTGCCGTCCTTGAAGAGCTTCGCGCCGAACAGCC
TATCGTAGCCGGCCTTGTACTTGCCGCCATTGCCAATAGGCTTGACGATCTCCTTCCGCAGCACGGCCTG
GAGGTCCTTGAGCTGCTTCTGGAGGCCATCGTCCTTTGGGTTCTTGCGGAACTTCAGGTAGACATCGTAG
AACTCCGCCAGCTTGGTGAGCTTCACCTCGCCCATCATATCGGCAATGAAGTCCCTATGGTAATCGTCCA
GGATCGCCTTGACCTTCTGGTACATATCGGCCATTGTCTCGTCCTGATTGAGGAAGTTCTTGGCATGAAT
GTGCTCGAGGGTCTTGCCGATAGGCTTCAGCTCGAACCGCACTGTCTTGGACAGTGGGTAGAGGTGGGTG
AAGTCCTGGAAGAGCATAGCCGCAGGCACCCCGTGAATACCAACCTTCCGCTTCTTCTTAGGAGCCATGG
CGGCCTGCAGGAAGTAACACCAAACAACAGGGTGAGCATCGACAAAAGAAACAGTACCAAGCAAATAAAT
AGCGTATGAAGGCAGGGCTAAAAAAATCCACATATAGCTGCTGCATATGCCATCATCCAAGTATATCAAG
ATCAAAATAATTATAAAACATACTTGTTTATTATAATAGATAGGTACTCAAGGTTAGAGCATATGAATAG
ATGCTGCATATGCCATCATGTATATGCATCAGTAAAACCCACATCAACATGTATACCTATCCTAGATCGA
TATTTCCATCCATCTTAAACTCGTAACTATGAAGATGTATGACACACACATACAGTTCCAAAATTAATAA
ATACACCAGGTAGTTTGAAACAGTATTCTACTCCGATCTAGAACGAATGAACGACCGCCCAACCACACCA
CATCATCACAACCAAGCGAACAAAAAGCATCTCTGTATATGCATCAGTAAAACCCGCATCAACATGTATA
CCTATCCTAGATCGATATTTCCATCCATCATCTTCAATTCGTAACTATGAATATGTATGGCACACACATA
CAGATCCAAAATTAATAAATCCACCAGGTAGTTTGAAACAGAATTAATTCTACTCCGATCTAGAACGACC
GCCCAACCAGACCACATCATCACAACCAAGACAAAAAAAAGCATGAAAAGATGACCCGACAAACAAGTGC
ACGGCATATATTGAAATAAAGGAAAAGGGCAAACCAAACCCTATGCAACGAAACAAAAAAAATCATGAAA
TCGATCCCGTCTGCGGAACGGCTAGAGCCATCCCAGGATTCCCCAAAGAGAAACACTGGCAAGTTAGCAA
TCAGAACGTGTCTGACGTACAGGTCGCATCCGTGTACGAACGCTAGCAGCACGGATCTAACACAAACACG
GATCTAACACAAACATGAACAGAAGTAGAACTACCGGGCCCTAACCATGGACCGGAACGCCGATCTAGAG
AAGGTAGAGAGGGGGGGGGGGGAGGACGAGCGGCGTACCTTGAAGCGGAGGTGCCGACGGGTGGATTTGG
GGGAGATCTGGTTGTGTGTGTGTGCGCTCCGAACAACACGAGGTTGGGGAAAGAGGGTGTGGAGGGGGTG
TCTATTTATTACGGCGGGCGAGGAAGGGAAAGCGAAGGAGCGGTGGGAAAGGAATCCCCCGTAGCTGCCG
GTGCCGTGAGAGGAGGAGGAGGCCGCCTGCCGTGCCGGCTCACGTCTGCCGCTCCGCCACGCAATTTCTG
GATGCCGACAGCGGAGCAAGTCCAACGGTGGAGCGGAACTCTCGAGAGGGGTCCAGAGGCAGCGACAGAG
ATGCCGTGCCGTCTGCTTCGCTTGGCCCGACGCGACGCTGCTGGTTCGCTGGTTGGTGTCCGTTAGACTC
GTCGACGGCGTTTAACAGGCTGGCATTATCTACTCGAAACAAGAAAAATGTTTCCTTAGTTTTTTTAATT
TCTTAAAGGGTATTTGTTTAATTTTTAGTCACTTTATTTTATTCTATTTTATATCTAAATTATTAAATAA
AAAAACTAAAATAGAGTTTTAGTTTTCTTAATTTAGAGGCTAAAATAGAATAAAATAGATGTACTAAAAA
AATTAGTCTATAAAAACCATTAACCCTAAACCCTAAATGGATGTACTAATAAAATGGATGAAGTATTATA
TAGGTGAAGCTATTTGCAAAAAAAAAGGAGAACACATGCACACTAAAAAGATAAAACTGTAGAGTCCTGT
TGTCAAAATACTCAATTGTCCTTTAGACCATGTCTAACTGTTCATTTATATGATTCTCTAAAACACTGAT
ATTATTGTAGTACTATAGATTATATTATTCGTAGAGTAAAGTTTAAATATATGTATAAAGATAGATAAAC
TGCACTTCAAACAAGTGTGACAAAAAAAATATGTGGTAATTTTTTATAACTTAGACATGCAATGCTCATT
ATCTCTAGAGAGGGGCACGACCGGGTCACGCTGCACTGCAGGCGCGCCCATGGTGGAGCACGACACTCTC
GTCTACTCCAAGAATATCAAAGATACAGTCTCAGAAGACCAAAGGGCTATTGAGACTTTTCAACAAAGGG
TAATATCGGGAAACCTCCTCGGATTCCATTGCCCAGCTATCTGTCACTTCATCAAAAGGACAGTAGAAAA
GGAAGGTGGCACCTACAAATGCCATCATTGCGATAAAGGAAAGGCTATCGTTCAAGATGCCTCTGCCGAC
AGTGGTCCCAAAGATGGACCCCCACCCACGAGGAGCATCGTGGAAAAAGAAGACGTTCCAACCACGTCTT
CAAAGCAAGTGGATTGATGTGAACATGGTGGAGCACGACACTCTCGTCTACTCCAAGAATATCAAAGATA
CAGTCTCAGAAGACCAAAGGGCTATTGAGACTTTTCAACAAAGGGTAATATCGGGAAACCTCCTCGGATT
CCATTGCCCAGCTATCTGTCACTTCATCAAAAGGACAGTAGAAAAGGAAGGTGGCACCTACAAATGCCAT
CATTGCGATAAAGGAAAGGCTATCGTTCAAGATGCCTCTGCCGACAGTGGTCCCAAAGATGGACCCCCAC
CCACGAGGAGCATCGTGGAAAAAGAAGACGTTCCAACCACGTCTTCAAAGCAAGTGGATTGATGTGATAT
CTCCACTGACGTAAGGGATGACGCACAATCCCACTATCCTTCGCAAGACCCTTCCTCTATATAAGGAAGT
TCATTTCATTTGGAGAGGACACGCTGAAATCACCAGTCTCTCTCTACAAATCTATCTCTCCTAGGATGAA
AAAGCCTGAACTCACCGCGACGTCTGTCGAGAAGTTTCTGATCGAAAAGTTCGACAGCGTGTCCGACCTG
ATGCAGCTCTCGGAGGGCGAAGAATCTCGTGCTTTCAGCTTCGATGTAGGAGGGCGTGGATATGTCCTGC
GGGTAAATAGCTGCGCCGATGGTTTCTACAAAGATCGTTATGTTTATCGGCACTTTGCATCGGCCGCGCT
CCCGATTCCGGAAGTGCTTGACATTGGGGAATTCAGCGAGAGCCTGACCTATTGCATCTCCCGCCGTGCA
CAGGGTGTCACGTTGCAAGACCTGCCTGAAACCGAACTGCCCGCTGTTCTGCAGCCGGTCGCGGAGGCCA
TGGATGCGATCGCTGCGGCCGATCTTAGCCAGACGAGCGGGTTCGGCCCATTCGGACCGCAAGGAATCGG
TCAATACACTACATGGCGTGATTTCATATGCGCGATTGCTGATCCCCATGTGTATCACTGGCAAACTGTG
ATGGACGACACCGTCAGTGCGTCCGTCGCGCAGGCTCTCGATGAGCTGATGCTTTGGGCCGAGGACTGCC
CCGAAGTCCGGCACCTCGTGCACGCGGATTTCGGCTCCAACAATGTCCTGACGGACAATGGCCGCATAAC
AGCGGTCATTGACTGGAGCGAGGCGATGTTCGGGGATTCCCAATACGAGGTCGCCAACATCTTCTTCTGG
AGGCCGTGGTTGGCTTGTATGGAGCAGCAGACGCGCTACTTCGAGCGGAGGCATCCGGAGCTTGCAGGAT
CGCCGCGGCTCCGGGCGTATATGCTCCGCATTGGTCTTGACCAACTCTATCAGAGCTTGGTTGACGGCAA
TTTCGATGATGCAGCTTGGGCGCAGGGTCGATGCGACGCAATCGTCCGATCCGGAGCCGGGACTGTCGGG
CGTACACAAATCGCCCGCAGAAGCGCGGCCGTCTGGACCGATGGCTGTGTAGAAGTACTCGCCGATAGTG
GAAACCGACGCCCCAGCACTCGTCCGGGATCTTGGAGGTGATTAATTAACGATCGACAAGCTCTATTTTC
TCCATAATAATGTGTGAGTAGTTCCCAGATAAGGGAATTAGGGTTCCTATAGGGTTTCGCTCATGTGTTG
AGCATATAAGAAACCCTTAGTATGTATTTGTATTTGTAAAATACTTCTATCAATAAAATTTCTAATTCCT
AAAACCAAAATCCAGTACTAAAATCCAGATCCCCCGAATTAATTCGGCGTTAATTCAGTACATTAAAAAC
GTCCGCAATGTGTTATTAAGTTGTCTAAGCGTCAATTTGTTTACACCACAATATATCCTGCCACCAGCCA
GCCAACAGCTCCCCGACCGGCAGCTCGGCACAAAATCACCACTCGATACAGGCAGCCCATCAGTCCGGGA
CGGCGTCAGCGGGAGAGCCGTTGTAAGGCGGCAGACTTTGCTCATGTTACCGATGCTATTCGGAAGAACG
GCAACTAAGCTGCCGGGTTTGAAACACGGATGATCTCGCGGAGGGTAGCATGTTGATTGTAACGATGACA
GAGCGTTGCTGCCTGTGATCACCGCGGTTTCAAAATCGGCTCCGTCGATACTATGTTATACGCCAACTTT
GAAAACAACTTTGAAAAAGCTGTTTTCTGGTATTTAAGGTTTTAGAATGCAAGGAACAGTGAATTGGAGT
TCGTCTTGTTATAATTAGCTTCTTGGGGTATCTTTAAATACTGTAGAAAAGAGGAAGGAAATAATAAATG
GCTAAAATGAGAATATCACCGGAATTGAAAAAACTGATCGAAAAATACCGCTGCGTAAAAGATACGGAAG
GAATGTCTCCTGCTAAGGTATATAAGCTGGTGGGAGAAAATGAAAACCTATATTTAAAAATGACGGACAG
CCGGTATAAAGGGACCACCTATGATGTGGAACGGGAAAAGGACATGATGCTATGGCTGGAAGGAAAGCTG
CCTGTTCCAAAGGTCCTGCACTTTGAACGGCATGATGGCTGGAGCAATCTGCTCATGAGTGAGGCCGATG
GCGTCCTTTGCTCGGAAGAGTATGAAGATGAACAAAGCCCTGAAAAGATTATCGAGCTGTATGCGGAGTG
CATCAGGCTCTTTCACTCCATCGACATATCGGATTGTCCCTATACGAATAGCTTAGACAGCCGCTTAGCC
GAATTGGATTACTTACTGAATAACGATCTGGCCGATGTGGATTGCGAAAACTGGGAAGAAGACACTCCAT
TTAAAGATCCGCGCGAGCTGTATGATTTTTTAAAGACGGAAAAGCCCGAAGAGGAACTTGTCTTTTCCCA
CGGCGACCTGGGAGACAGCAACATCTTTGTGAAAGATGGCAAAGTAAGTGGCTTTATTGATCTTGGGAGA
AGCGGCAGGGCGGACAAGTGGTATGACATTGCCTTCTGCGTCCGGTCGATCAGGGAGGATATCGGGGAAG
AACAGTATGTCGAGCTATTTTTTGACTTACTGGGGATCAAGCCTGATTGGGAGAAAATAAAATATTATAT
TTTACTGGATGAATTGTTTTAGTACCTAGAATGCATGACCAAAATCCCTTAACGTGAGTTTTCGTTCCAC
TGAGCGTCAGACCCCGTAGAAAAGATCAAAGGATCTTCTTGAGATCCTTTTTTTCTGCGCGTAATCTGCT
GCTTGCAAACAAAAAAACCACCGCTACCAGCGGTGGTTTGTTTGCCGGATCAAGAGCTACCAACTCTTTT
TCCGAAGGTAACTGGCTTCAGCAGAGCGCAGATACCAAATACTGTCCTTCTAGTGTAGCCGTAGTTAGGC
CACCACTTCAAGAACTCTGTAGCACCGCCTACATACCTCGCTCTGCTAATCCTGTTACCAGTGGCTGCTG
CCAGTGGCGATAAGTCGTGTCTTACCGGGTTGGACTCAAGACGATAGTTACCGGATAAGGCGCAGCGGTC
GGGCTGAACGGGGGGTTCGTGCACACAGCCCAGCTTGGAGCGAACGACCTACACCGAACTGAGATACCTA
CAGCGTGAGCTATGAGAAAGCGCCACGCTTCCCGAAGGGAGAAAGGCGGACAGGTATCCGGTAAGCGGCA
GGGTCGGAACAGGAGAGCGCACGAGGGAGCTTCCAGGGGGAAACGCCTGGTATCTTTATAGTCCTGTCGG
GTTTCGCCACCTCTGACTTGAGCGTCGATTTTTGTGATGCTCGTCAGGGGGGCGGAGCCTATGGAAAAAC
GCCAGCAACGCGGCCTTTTTACGGTTCCTGGCCTTTTGCTGGCCTTTTGCTCACATGTTCTTTCCTGCGT
TATCCCCTGATTCTGTGGATAACCGTATTACCGCCTTTGAGTGAGCTGATACCGCTCGCCGCAGCCGAAC
GACCGAGCGCAGCGAGTCAGTGAGCGAGGAAGCGGAAGAGCGCCTGATGCGGTATTTTCTCCTTACGCAT
CTGTGCGGTATTTCACACCGCATATGGTGCACTCTCAGTACAATCTGCTCTGATGCCGCATAGTTAAGCC
AGTATACACTCCGCTATCGCTACGTGACTGGGTCATGGCTGCGCCCCGACACCCGCCAACACCCGCTGAC
GCGCTTGTCTGCTCCCGGCATCCGCTTACAGACAAGCTGTGACCGTTTCCGGGAGCTGCATGTGTCAGAG
GTTTTCACCGTCATCACCGAAACGCGCGAGGCAGGGTGCCTTGATGTGGGCGCCGGCGGTCGAGTGGCGA
CGGCGCGGCTTGTCCGCGCCCTGGTAGATTGCCTGGCCGTAGGCCAGCCATTTTTGAGCGGCCAGCGGCC
GCGATAGGCCGACGCGAAGCGGCGGGGCGTAGGGAGCGCAGCGACCGAAGGGTAGGCGCTTTTTGCAGCT
CTTCGGCTGTGCGCTGGCCAGACAGTTATGCACAGGCCAGGCGGGTTTTAAGAGTTTTAATAAGTTTTAA
AGAGTTTTAGGCGGAAAAATCGCCTTTTTTCTCTTTTATATCAGTCACTTACATGTGTGACCGGTTCCCA
ATGTACGGCTTTGGGTTCCCAATGTACGGGTTCCGGTTCCCAATGTACGGCTTTGGGTTCCCAATGTACG
TGCTATCCACAGGAAAGAGGCCTTTTCGACCTTTTTCCCCTGCTAGGGCAATTTGCCCTAGCATCTGCTC
CGTACATTAGGAACCGGCGGATGCTTCGCCCTCGATCAGGTTGCGGTAGCGCATGACTAGGATCGGGCCA
GCCTGCCCCGCCTCCTCCTTCAAATCGTACTCCGGCAGGTCATTTGACCCGATCAGCTTGCGCACGGTGA
AACAGAACTTCTTGAACTCTCCGGCGCTGCCACTGCGTTCGTAGATCGTCTTGAACAACCATCTGGCTTC
TGCCTTGCCTGCGGCGCGGCGTGCCAGGCGGTAGAGAAAACGGCCGATGCCGGGATCGATCAAAAAGTAA
TCGGGGTGAACCGTCAGCACGTCCGGGTTCTTGCCTTCTGTGATCTCGCGGTACATCCAATCAGCTAGCT
CGATCTCGATGTACTCCGGCCGCCCGGTTTCGCTCTTTACGATCTTGTAGCGGCTAATCAAGGCTTCACC
CTCGGATACCGTCACCAGGCGGCCGTTCTTGGCCTTCTTCGTACGCTGCATGGCAACGTGCGTGGTGTTT
AACCGAATGCAGGTTTCTACCAGGTCGTCTTTCTGCTTTCCGCCATCGGCTCGCCGGCAGAACTTGAGTA
CGTCCGCAACGTGTGGACGGAACACGCGGCCGGGCTTGTCTCCCTTCCCTTCCCGGTATCGGTTCATGGA
TTCGGTTAGATGGGAAACCGCCATCAGTACCAGGTCGTAATCCCACACACTGGCCATGCCGGCCGGCCCT
GCGGAAACCTCTACGTGCCCGTCTGGAAGCTCGTAGCGGATCACCTCGCCAGCTCGTCGGTCACGCTTCG
ACAGACGGAAAACGGCCACGTCCATGATGCTGCGACTATCGCGGGTGCCCACGTCATAGAGCATCGGAAC
GAAAAAATCTGGTTGCTCGTCGCCCTTGGGCGGCTTCCTAATCGACGGCGCACCGGCTGCCGGCGGTTGC
CGGGATTCTTTGCGGATTCGATCAGCGGCCGCTTGCCACGATTCACCGGGGCGTGCTTCTGCCTCGATGC
GTTGCCGCTGGGCGGCCTGCGCGGCCTTCAACTTCTCCACCAGGTCATCACCCAGCGCCGCGCCGATTTG
TACCGGGCCGGATGGTTTGCGACCGCTCACGCCGATTCCTCGGGCTTGGGGGTTCCAGTGCCATTGCAGG
GCCGGCAGGCAACCCAGCCGCTTACGCCTGGCCAACCGCCCGTTCCTCCACACATGGGGCATTCCACGGC
GTCGGTGCCTGGTTGTTCTTGATTTTCCATGCCGCCTCCTTTAGCCGCTAAAATTCATCTACTCATTTAT
TCATTTGCTCATTTACTCTGGTAGCTGCGCGATGTATTCAGATAGCAGCTCGGTAATGGTCTTGCCTTGG
CGTACCGCGTACATCTTCAGCTTGGTGTGATCCTCCGCCGGCAACTGAAAGTTGACCCGCTTCATGGCTG
GCGTGTCTGCCAGGCTGGCCAACGTTGCAGCCTTGCTGCTGCGTGCGCTCGGACGGCCGGCACTTAGCGT
GTTTGTGCTTTTGCTCATTTTCTCTTTACCTCATTAACTCAAATGAGTTTTGATTTAATTTCAGCGGCCA
GCGCCTGGACCTCGCGGGCAGCGTCGCCCTCGGGTTCTGATTCAAGAACGGTTGTGCCGGCGGCGGCAGT
GCCTGGGTAGCTCACGCGCTGCGTGATACGGGACTCAAGAATGGGCAGCTCGTACCCGGCCAGCGCCTCG
GCAACCTCACCGCCGATGCGCGTGCCTTTGATCGCCCGCGACACGACAAAGGCCGCTTGTAGCCTTCCAT
CCGTGACCTCAATGCGCTGCTTAACCAGCTCCACCAGGTCGGCGGTGGCCCATATGTCGTAAGGGCTTGG
CTGCACCGGAATCAGCACGAAGTCGGCTGCCTTGATCGCGGACACAGCCAAGTCCGCCGCCTGGGGCGCT
CCGTCGATCACTACGAAGTCGCGCCGGCCGATGGCCTTCACGTCGCGGTCAATCGTCGGGCGGTCGATGC
CGACAACGGTTAGCGGTTGATCTTCCCGCACGGCCGCCCAATCGCGGGCACTGCCCTGGGGATCGGAATC
GACTAACAGAACATCGGCCCCGGCGAGTTGCAGGGCGCGGGCTAGATGGGTTGCGATGGTCGTCTTGCCT
GACCCGCCTTTCTGGTTAAGTACAGCGATAACCTTCATGCGTTCCCCTTGCGTATTTGTTTATTTACTCA
TCGCATCATATACGCAGCGACCGCATGACGCAAGCTGTTTTACTCAAATACACATCACCTTTTTAGACGG
CGGCGCTCGGTTTCTTCAGCGGCCAAGCTGGCCGGCCAGGCCGCCAGCTTGGCATCAGACAAACCGGCCA
GGATTTCATGCAGCCGCACGGTTGAGCCGTGCGCGGGCGGCTCGAACACGTACCCGGCCGCGATCATCTC
CGCCTCGATCTCTTCGGTAATGAAAAACGGTTCGTCCTGGCCGTCCTGGTGCGGTTTCATGCTTGTTCCT
CTTGGCGTTCATTCTCGGCGGCCGCCAGGGCGTCGGCCTCGGTCAATGCGTCCTCACGGAAGGCACCGCG
CCGCCTGGCCTCGGTGGGCGTCACTTCCTCGCTGCGCTCAAGTGCGCGGTACAGGGTCGAGCGATGCACG
CCAAGCAGTGCAGCCGCCTCTTTCACGGTGCGGCCTTCCTGGTCGATCAGCTCGCGGGCGTGCGCGATCT
GTGCCGGGGTGAGGGTAGGGCGGGGGCCAAACTTCACGCCTCGGGCCTTGGCGGCCTCGCGCCCGCTCCG
GGTGCGGTCGATGATTAGGGAACGCTCGAACTCGGCAATGCCGGCGAACACGGTCAACACCATGCGGCCG
GCCGGCGTGGTGGTGTCGGCCCACGGCTCTGCCAGGCTACGCAGGCCCGCGCCGGCCTCCTGGATGCGCT
CGGCAATGTCCAGTAGGTCGCGGGTGCTGCGGGCCAGGCGGTCTAGCCTGGTCACTGTCACAACGTCGCC
AGGGCGTAGGTGGTCAAGCATCCTGGCCAGCTCCGGGCGGTCGCGCCTGGTGCCGGTGATCTTCTCGGAA
AACAGCTTGGTGCAGCCGGCCGCGTGCAGTTCGGCCCGTTGGTTGGTCAAGTCCTGGTCGTCGGTGCTGA
CGCGGGCATAGCCCAGCAGGCCAGCGGCGGCGCTCTTGTTCATGGCGTAATGTCTCCGGTTCTAGTCGCA
AGTATTCTACTTTATGCGACTAAAACACGCGACAAGAAAACGCCAGGAAAAGGGCAGGGCGGCAGCCTGT
CGCGTAACTTAGGACTTGTG
