>Addgene plasmid #225597 | pGEL1026 | depositor partial sequence | sequence record 442127 | Mb3Cas12a-R variant sequence for pGEL1026
ATGCTCTTCCAGGACTTCACCCACCTCTACCCACTGTCCAAGACAGTGCGGTTCGAGCTGAAGCCTATCG
GCAAGACCCTCGAGCACATTCATGCCAAGAACTTCCTCAATCAGGACGAGACAATGGCCGATATGTACCA
GAAGGTCAAGGCGATCCTGGACGATTACCATAGGGACTTCATTGCCGATATGATGGGCGAGGTGAAGCTC
ACCAAGCTGGCGGAGTTCTACGATGTCTACCTGAAGTTCCGCAAGAACCCAAAGGACGATGGCCTCCAGA
AGCAGCTCAAGGACCTCCAGGCCGTGCTGCGGAAGGAGATCGTCAAGCCTATTGGCAATGGCGGCAAGTA
CAAGGCCGGCTACGATAGGCTGTTCGGCGCGAAGCTCTTCAAGGACGGCAAGGAGCTCGGCGATCTGGCC
AAGTTCGTGATTGCCCAGGAGGGAGAGTCCAGCCCTAAGCTCGCCCACCTGGCGCATTTCGAGAAGTTCT
CAACCTACTTCACAGGCTTCCACAGGAACAGGAAGAATATGTACTCTGACGAGGATAAGCACACCGCCAT
CGCGTACCGGCTGATTCATGAGAACCTCCCGAGGTTCATTGATAATCTCCAGATCCTGGCCACCATTAAG
CAGAAGCATTCCGCGCTGTACGACCAGATCATTAACGAGCTCACAGCCAGCGGCCTCGATGTCTCACTGG
CGTCTCACCTCGACGGCTACCATAAGCTCCTGACACAGGAGGGCATCACCGCCTACAATACACTCCTGGG
CGGCATTTCAGGAGAGGCCGGCAGCCGCAAGATCCAGGGCATTAACGAGCTCATCAATTCACACCATAAC
CAGCACTGCCATAAGTCTGAGAGGATCGCCAAGCTCCGCCCGCTGCACAAGCAGATTCTGTCCGATGGCA
TGGGCGTGTCCTTCCTCCCAAGCAAGTTCGCCGACGATAGCGAGGTGTGCCAGGCGGTCAACGAGTTCTA
CCGGCATTACGCCGACGTGTTCGCGAAGGTCCAGTCCCTCTTCGATGGCTTCGACGATTACCAGAAGGAC
GGCATCTACGTCGAGTACAAGAACCTCAATGAGCTGAGCAAGCAGGCCTTCGGCGATTTCGCCCTCCTGG
GCAGGGTGCTGGATGGATACTACGTCGATGTGGTCAATCCGGAGTTCAACGAGCGCTTCGCCAAGGCGAA
GACCGATAACGCCAAGGCGAAGCTCACAAAGGAGAAGGACAAGTTCATTAAGGGAGTGCACTCACTGGCC
AGCCTGGAGCAGGCCATTGAGCACTACACCGCCAGGCATGACGATGAGTCAGTGCAGGCCGGCAAGCTGG
GACAGTACTTCAAGCATGGCCTCGCCGGCGTGGACAACCCAATCCAGAAGATTCACAACAATCATAGCAC
AATCAAGGGCTTCCTCGAGCGGGAGCGCCCGGCCGGCGAGAGGGCCCTGCCAAAGATCAAGTCCGATAAG
TCTCCAGAGATTCGGCAGCTGAAGGAACTCCTGGACAACGCCCTCAATGTCGCCCACTTCGCGAAGCTCC
TGACCACAAAGACCACACTCCATAATCAGGATGGCAACTTCTACGGCGAGTTCGGCGCGCTGTACGACGA
GCTCGCCAAGATCGCGACCCTGTACAACAAGGTGCGCGATTACCTCTCACAGAAGCCTTTCTCTACCGAG
AAGTACAAGCTCAACTTCGGCAATCCGACACTCCTGAATGGCTGGGACCTGAACAAGGAGAAGGATAATT
TCGGCGTCATCCTGCAGAAGGACGGCTGCTACTACCTCGCCCTCCTGGATAAGGCGCACAAGAAGGTGTT
CGACAACGCCCCGAATACAGGCAAGAGCGTCTACCAGAAGATGATCTACAAGCTCCTGCCGGGCCCAAAC
AAGATGCTGCCAAAGGTGTTCTTCGCGAAGTCCAACCTCGATTACTACAATCCTAGCGCCGAGCTCCTGG
ACAAGTACGCGCAGGGCACCCACAAGAAGGGCGACAACTTCAATCTGAAGGATTGCCATGCCCTCATCGA
CTTCTTCAAGGCGGGCATTAATAAGCACCCGGAGTGGCAGCATTTCGGCTTCAAGTTCTCCCCAACATCA
TCTTACCAGGACCTCAGCGATTTCTACCGCGAGGTGGAGCCACAGGGCTACCAGGTGAAGTTCGTGGACA
TCAACGCCGATTACATTAATGAGCTCGTCGAGCAGGGCCAGCTCTACCTGTTCCAGATCTACAACAAGGA
TTTCTCCCCAAAGGCCCACGGCAAGCCTAATCTCCATACCCTGTACTTCAAGGCGCTGTTCAGCGAGGAC
AACCTCGTGAATCCTATCTACAAGCTCAACGGCGAGGCCGAGATTTTCTACCGGAAGGCGTCCCTGGATA
TGAACGAGACAACAATTCACAGGGCCGGCGAGGTGCTCGAGAACAAGAATCCTGACAACCCGAAGAAGCG
CCAGTTCGTCTACGACATCATTAAGGATAAGCGGTACACACAGGATAAGTTCATGCTCCATGTGCCGATC
ACCATGAATTTCGGCGTCCAGGGCATGACAATTAAGGAGTTCAATAAGAAGGTGAACCAGTCAATCCAGC
AGTACGATGAGGTGAACGTCATTGGAATTGATCGCGGCGAGAGGCACCTCCTGTACCTCACCGTCATCAA
TTCTAAGGGCGAGATTCTGGAGCAGAGGTCACTCAACGATATCACCACAGCCTCTGCGAATGGCACACAG
ATGACCACACCATACCATAAGATCCTGGACAAGAGGGAGATTGAGAGGCTCAATGCCCGGGTGGGATGGG
GCGAGATCGAGACAATCAAGGAGCTGAAGTCAGGCTACCTCTCTCACGTGGTCCATCAGATCAGCCAGCT
CATGCTGAAGTACAACGCCATTGTGGTCCTCGAGGACCTGAATTTCGGCTTCAAGCGGGGCAGGTTCAAG
GTGGAGAAGCAGATCTACCAGAACTTCGAGAATGCGCTGATTAAGAAGCTCAACCACCTCGTCCTGAAGG
ATAAGGCCGACGATGAGATCGGCTCATACAAGAATGCGCTCCAGCTGACCAACAATTTCACAGACCTGAA
GTCTATCGGCAAGCAGACCGGCTTCCTCTTCTACGTGCCTGCCTGGAACACCTCAAAGATTGATCCGGAG
ACAGGCTTCGTGGACCTCCTGAAGCCTCGCTACGAGAACATTGCCCAGTCTCAGGCGTTCTTCGGCAAGT
TCGATAAGATCTGCTACAATGCGGACCGGGGCTACTTCGAGTTCCACATTGATTACGCCAAGTTCAACGA
CAAGGCGAAGAATTCCAGGCAGATCTGGAAGATTTGCAGCCATGGCGATAAGCGCTACGTGTACGACAAG
ACCGCCAACCAGAATAAGGGCGCGACAATCGGCGTGAACGTCAATGATGAGCTCAAGTCACTGTTCACCC
GGTACCACATTAACGACAAGCAGCCAAATCTCGTCATGGATATCTGCCAGAACAATGACAAGGAGTTCCA
TAAGTCTCTGATGTACCTCCTGAAGACACTCCTGGCCCTCAGGTACTCAAACGCCTCCAGCGACGAGGAT
TTCATCCTCTCTCCTGTGGCCAACGATGAGGGCGTCTTCTTCAATTCAGCACTGGCCGATGATACACAGC
CACAGAATGCGGATGCCAACGGCGCATACCACATTGCCCTCAAGGGCCTGTGGCTCCTGAATGAGCTCAA
GAACTCAGACGATCTGAACAAGGTGAAGCTCGCCATTGACAATCAGACATGGCTGAATTTCGCGCAGAAC
CGC
